Addgene plasmid #246073: ED_p_126
Purpose: Bacterial expression of ECOR31 2TMbeta residues 72-200 with N-terminal His-SUMO tag and co-expression of ECOR31 mCpol
Depositing lab: Jennifer Doudna. Depositing organization: University of California, Berkeley. Publication: A miniature CRISPR-Cas10 enzyme confers immunity by an inverse signaling pathway. Doherty EE, Adler BA, Yoon PH, Hsieh K, Loi K, Armbuster EG, Lahiri A, Bolling CS, Wilcox XE, Akkati A, Iavarone AT, Pogliano J, Doudna JA. bioRxiv [Preprint]. 2025 Apr 1:2025.03.28.646030. doi: 10.1101/2025.03.28.646030. PubMed 40196485.
Backbone
  Vector backbone: pET-Duet1
  Vector type: Bacterial Expression
Growth in bacteria
  Bacterial resistance: Ampicillin, 100 μg/mL
  Growth temperature: 37°C
  Growth strain: NEB 10-beta
  Copy number: High Copy
Gene/Insert
  Gene/Insert name: 2TMbeta
  Species: E. coli
  Cloning method: Gibson Cloning
Terms and licenses: Academic/Nonprofit Terms; Industry Terms: Not Available to Industry
Depositor comments: Please visit https://doi.org/10.1101/2025.03.28.646030 for the bioRxiv preprint.
How to cite: ED_p_126 was a gift from Jennifer Doudna (Addgene plasmid # 246073 ; http://n2t.net/addgene:246073 ; RRID:Addgene_246073)
