[The description below was written by a language model from this plasmid's Addgene catalogue record and pLannotate feature annotations shown in this document.]
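Description:
ED_p_126 is a bacterial co-expression plasmid built on the pET-Duet1 backbone, which carries two independent T7 promoter/lac operator cassettes so that two proteins can be produced from one vector in E. coli. It replicates from a ColE1/pBR322-type origin with the associated bom and rop elements (the catalogue lists it as high copy, although rop normally moderates copy number), carries an f1 origin, and is selected with ampicillin through the β-lactamase gene. A plasmid-borne lacI gene supplies lac repressor, so transcription stays repressed until induction with IPTG in a host that provides T7 RNA polymerase.

According to the catalogue entry, the first cassette expresses a truncated form of the E. coli ECOR31 2TMbeta protein (residues 72–200) fused to an N-terminal His-SUMO tag. The feature table supports this with a T7 promoter, lac operator and T7 gene 10 ribosome binding site, followed by a SUMO-like coding fragment. The His tag and the 2TMbeta sequence itself were not recognised by the automated annotation. The second cassette is described as co-expressing ECOR31 mCpol. Here the annotation detects a cytosolic maltose binding protein coding sequence and a partial TEV protease site downstream of the second T7 promoter. This suggests that mCpol may be produced as a cleavable MBP fusion, though the catalogue record does not state this and mCpol is likewise not annotated. Backbone S-tag remnants and a single T7 terminator follow.

The inserts were assembled by Gibson cloning. The plasmid is intended for recombinant co-production and affinity purification of these two components, which come from work on a miniature CRISPR-Cas10-related bacterial immune signaling system.
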