Features (pLannotate 1.2.2; 23 found; start..end, strand, type, name):
      3..27      +  protein_bind   lac operator: The lac repressor binds to the lac operator to inhibit transcription in E. coli. This inhibition can be relieved by adding lactose or isopropyl-β-D-thiogalactopyranoside (IPTG). lac repressor encoded by lacI
     42..64      +  RBS            RBS: efficient ribosome binding site from bacteriophage T7 gene 10 (Olins and Rangwala, 1989)
    113..363     +  CDS            SUMO2 (fragment): human small ubiquitin-related modifier 2
    826..844     +  promoter       T7 promoter: promoter for bacteriophage T7 RNA polymerase
    845..869     +  protein_bind   lac operator: The lac repressor binds to the lac operator to inhibit transcription in E. coli. This inhibition can be relieved by adding lactose or isopropyl-β-D-thiogalactopyranoside (IPTG). lac repressor encoded by lacI
    930..2030    +  CDS            MBP: maltose binding protein from E. coli; malE (mutated); This version of the gene does not encode a signal sequence, so MBP will remain in the cytosol.
   2085..2101    +  CDS            TEV site (fragment): tobacco etch virus (TEV) protease recognition and cleavage site
   2486..2527    +  CDS            S-Tag (fragment): affinity and epitope tag derived from pancreatic ribonuclease A
   2557..2574    +  CDS            SET1 (fragment): solubility-enhancement tag derived from T7 phage gene 10B
   2582..2629    +  terminator     T7 terminator: transcription terminator for bacteriophage T7 RNA polymerase
   2666..3121    +  rep_origin     f1 ori (sequence partly withheld): f1 bacteriophage origin of replication; arrow indicates direction of (+) strand synthesis
   3236..4096    -  CDS            AmpR: β-lactamase; bla; confers resistance to ampicillin, carbenicillin, and related antibiotics
   4097..4189    -  promoter       AmpR promoter: bla
   4270..4858    +  rep_origin     ori: high-copy-number ColE1/pMB1/pBR322/pUC origin of replication
   5044..5183    -  misc_feature   bom: basis of mobility region from pBR322
   5285..5476    -  CDS            rop: Rop protein, which maintains plasmids at low copy number; rop
   5493..5873    +  CDS            YPB1_ECOLX: Protein predicted: Swiss-Prot protein existence level 4. From Escherichia coli.
   5935..5999    -  CDS            TcR (fragment): tetracycline efflux protein; tet; confers resistance to tetracycline
   6014..6035    -  protein_bind   CAP binding site: CAP binding activates transcription in the presence of cAMP. E. coli catabolite activator protein
   6048..7130    -  CDS            lacI: lac repressor; lacI; The lac repressor binds to the lac operator to inhibit transcription in E. coli. This inhibition can be relieved by adding lactose or isopropyl-β-D-thiogalactopyranoside (IPTG).
   7131..7208    -  promoter       lacI promoter: lacI
   7216..7495    -  CDS            TcR (fragment): tetracycline efflux protein; tet; confers resistance to tetracycline
   7521..2       +  promoter       T7 promoter (across the origin): promoter for bacteriophage T7 RNA polymerase
>Addgene plasmid #246073 | ED_p_126 | addgene full sequence | sequence record 491099 | Addgene NGS Result
GGGGAATTGTGAGCGGATAACAATTCCCCTCTAGAAATAATTTTGTTTAACTTTAAGAAGGAGATATACC
ATGGGCAGCAGCCATCACCATCATCACCACAGCCAGGATCCGGGAGTCAAGACTGAGAACAACGATCATA
TTAATTTGAAGGTGGCGGGGCAGGATGGTTCTGTGGTGCAGTTTAAGATTAAGAGGCATACACCACTTAG
TAAACTAATGAAAGCCTATTGTGAACGACAGGGATTGTCAATGAGGCAGATCAGATTCCGATTTGACGGG
CAACCAATCAATGAAACAGACACACCTGCACAGTTGGAAATGGAGGATGAAGATACAATTGATGTGTTTC
AACAGCAGACGGGTGGATCATTCAAGAAAGACATATATCCTGACTTAAATGGAATTTGGGTTGGACATAT
AATCACAGAAACAAATGATGAATTTGAAGTCCGCGCAAAAATAAAGCAAGCACTCCTTGTAACAAAGATA
GAAATGCACGGCCCCACAGTTAAATCTGTTACGCTAGAAGCAACGCCAACTAAGGAACTGGATAACAACA
AATTGTATTATGTATATAAATCAACCCCTAAAAACCCTAGTTGGAGCGAGTATATTGGCTCGACTATATT
CGACGTAATTGAAAGTAACAATGCGCTCCAACTTTCCGGTCGATATTATACAGACAGAAAATCCGTGGGG
AGAATATCAATAAAAAGAATATCACTTAACACTGACTCCGATATATCTTTTTATTAACTTGCGGCCGCAT
AATGCTTAAGTCGAACAGAAAGTAATCGTATTGTACACGGCCGCATAATCGAAATTAATACGACTCACTA
TAGGGGAATTGTGAGCGGATAACAATTCCCCATCTTAGTATATTAGTTAAGTATAAGAAGGAGATATACA
TATGGCAGATCTCAATTGTATGAAAATCGAAGAAGGTAAACTGGTAATCTGGATTAACGGCGATAAAGGC
TATAACGGTCTCGCTGAAGTCGGTAAGAAATTCGAGAAAGATACCGGAATTAAAGTCACCGTTGAGCATC
CGGATAAACTGGAAGAGAAATTCCCACAGGTTGCGGCAACTGGCGATGGCCCTGACATTATCTTCTGGGC
ACACGACCGCTTTGGTGGCTACGCTCAATCTGGCCTGTTGGCTGAAATCACCCCGGACAAAGCGTTCCAG
GACAAGCTGTATCCGTTTACCTGGGATGCCGTACGTTACAACGGCAAGCTGATTGCTTACCCGATCGCTG
TTGAAGCGTTATCGCTGATTTATAACAAAGATCTGCTGCCGAACCCGCCAAAAACCTGGGAAGAGATCCC
GGCGCTGGATAAAGAACTGAAAGCGAAAGGTAAGAGCGCGCTGATGTTCAACCTGCAAGAACCGTACTTC
ACCTGGCCGCTGATTGCTGCTGACGGGGGTTATGCGTTCAAGTATGAAAACGGCAAGTACGACATTAAAG
ACGTGGGCGTGGATAACGCTGGCGCGAAAGCGGGTCTGACCTTCCTGGTTGACCTGATTAAAAACAAACA
CATGAATGCAGACACCGATTACTCCATCGCAGAAGCTGCCTTTAATAAAGGCGAAACAGCGATGACCATC
AACGGCCCGTGGGCATGGTCCAACATCGACACCAGCAAAGTGAATTATGGTGTAACGGTACTGCCGACCT
TCAAGGGTCAACCATCCAAACCGTTCGTTGGCGTGCTGAGCGCAGGTATTAACGCCGCCAGTCCGAACAA
AGAGCTGGCAAAAGAGTTCCTCGAAAACTATCTGCTGACTGATGAAGGTCTGGAAGCGGTTAATAAAGAC
AAACCGCTGGGTGCCGTAGCGCTGAAGTCTTACGAGGAAGAGTTGGCGAAAGATCCACGTATTGCCGCCA
CTATGGAAAACGCCCAGAAAGGTGAAATCATGCCGAACATCCCGCAGATGTCCGCTTTCTGGTATGCCGT
GCGTACTGCGGTGATCAACGCCGCCAGCGGTCGTCAGACTGTCGATGAAGCCCTGAAAGACGCGCAGACT
AATTCGAGCTCGAACAACAACAACAATAACAATAACAACAACCTCGGGATCGAGGAAAACCTGTACTTCC
AATCCAATGCAATGTACATAGCGATAGATGGCGATGATGTGGGGAGAAAAATAACCTCATCATACTTATC
CAACTCAGAAGAGAGGTTGACATACATAAGCAACAAATTAAATGATACCACAAAAAAAATATCTAAAATG
CTTTTATCCAATGGATTTGAGATAATTTTCCAAGCCGCAGATGGTGTTACAGCGAAAACAGACAACGAGG
TCAATCTTAACTTTGTTTTTGATAAGATAAAATCCTATTCCTTTGACGAAATTACATTTTCAGCTGGTGT
GGGAGCGAATCTAAGAGAAGCCTATGTTGCACTGTTAAATTCTAAAAGCAACGGTAAGAATATGATTTCT
ATTTACAAAGACATATTATAACCCTCGAGTCTGGTAAAGAAACCGCTGCTGCGAAATTTGAACGCCAGCA
CATGGACTCGTCTACTAGCGCAGCTTAATTAACCTAGGCTGCTGCCACCGCTGAGCAATAACTAGCATAA
CCCCTTGGGGCCTCTAAACGGGTCTTGAGGGGTTTTTTGCTGAAAGGAGGAACTATATCCGGATTGGCGA
ATGGG
[124 nt withheld, positions 2666-2789]
C
[91 nt withheld, positions 2791-2881]
A
[49 nt withheld, positions 2883-2931]
CCTTTGACGTTGGAGTCCACGTTCTTT
[37 nt withheld, positions 2959-2995]
ACCCTATCTCGGTCTATTCTTTTGATTTATAAGGGATTTTGCCGATTTCGGCCTATTGGTTAAAAAATGA
GCTGATTTAACAAAAATTTAACGCGAATTTTAACAAAATATTAACGTTTACAATTTCTGGCGGCACGATG
GCATGAGATTATCAAAAAGGATCTTCACCTAGATCCTTTTAAATTAAAAATGAAGTTTTAAATCAATCTA
AAGTATATATGAGTAAACTTGGTCTGACAGTTACCAATGCTTAATCAGTGAGGCACCTATCTCAGCGATC
TGTCTATTTCGTTCATCCATAGTTGCCTGACTCCCCGTCGTGTAGATAACTACGATACGGGAGGGCTTAC
CATCTGGCCCCAGTGCTGCAATGATACCGCGAGACCCACGCTCACCGGCTCCAGATTTATCAGCAATAAA
CCAGCCAGCCGGAAGGGCCGAGCGCAGAAGTGGTCCTGCAACTTTATCCGCCTCCATCCAGTCTATTAAT
TGTTGCCGGGAAGCTAGAGTAAGTAGTTCGCCAGTTAATAGTTTGCGCAACGTTGTTGCCATTGCTACAG
GCATCGTGGTGTCACGCTCGTCGTTTGGTATGGCTTCATTCAGCTCCGGTTCCCAACGATCAAGGCGAGT
TACATGATCCCCCATGTTGTGCAAAAAAGCGGTTAGCTCCTTCGGTCCTCCGATCGTTGTCAGAAGTAAG
TTGGCCGCAGTGTTATCACTCATGGTTATGGCAGCACTGCATAATTCTCTTACTGTCATGCCATCCGTAA
GATGCTTTTCTGTGACTGGTGAGTACTCAACCAAGTCATTCTGAGAATAGTGTATGCGGCGACCGAGTTG
CTCTTGCCCGGCGTCAATACGGGATAATACCGCGCCACATAGCAGAACTTTAAAAGTGCTCATCATTGGA
AAACGTTCTTCGGGGCGAAAACTCTCAAGGATCTTACCGCTGTTGAGATCCAGTTCGATGTAACCCACTC
GTGCACCCAACTGATCTTCAGCATCTTTTACTTTCACCAGCGTTTCTGGGTGAGCAAAAACAGGAAGGCA
AAATGCCGCAAAAAAGGGAATAAGGGCGACACGGAAATGTTGAATACTCATACTCTTCCTTTTTCAATCA
TGATTGAAGCATTTATCAGGGTTATTGTCTCATGAGCGGATACATATTTGAATGTATTTAGAAAAATAAA
CAAATAGGTCATGACCAAAATCCCTTAACGTGAGTTTTCGTTCCACTGAGCGTCAGACCCCGTAGAAAAG
ATCAAAGGATCTTCTTGAGATCCTTTTTTTCTGCGCGTAATCTGCTGCTTGCAAACAAAAAAACCACCGC
TACCAGCGGTGGTTTGTTTGCCGGATCAAGAGCTACCAACTCTTTTTCCGAAGGTAACTGGCTTCAGCAG
AGCGCAGATACCAAATACTGTCCTTCTAGTGTAGCCGTAGTTAGGCCACCACTTCAAGAACTCTGTAGCA
CCGCCTACATACCTCGCTCTGCTAATCCTGTTACCAGTGGCTGCTGCCAGTGGCGATAAGTCGTGTCTTA
CCGGGTTGGACTCAAGACGATAGTTACCGGATAAGGCGCAGCGGTCGGGCTGAACGGGGGGTTCGTGCAC
ACAGCCCAGCTTGGAGCGAACGACCTACACCGAACTGAGATACCTACAGCGTGAGCTATGAGAAAGCGCC
ACGCTTCCCGAAGGGAGAAAGGCGGACAGGTATCCGGTAAGCGGCAGGGTCGGAACAGGAGAGCGCACGA
GGGAGCTTCCAGGGGGAAACGCCTGGTATCTTTATAGTCCTGTCGGGTTTCGCCACCTCTGACTTGAGCG
TCGATTTTTGTGATGCTCGTCAGGGGGGCGGAGCCTATGGAAAAACGCCAGCAACGCGGCCTTTTTACGG
TTCCTGGCCTTTTGCTGGCCTTTTGCTCACATGTTCTTTCCTGCGTTATCCCCTGATTCTGTGGATAACC
GTATTACCGCCTTTGAGTGAGCTGATACCGCTCGCCGCAGCCGAACGACCGAGCGCAGCGAGTCAGTGAG
CGAGGAAGCGGAAGAGCGCCTGATGCGGTATTTTCTCCTTACGCATCTGTGCGGTATTTCACACCGCAAT
GGTGCACTCTCAGTACAATCTGCTCTGATGCCGCATAGTTAAGCCAGTATACACTCCGCTATCGCTACGT
GACTGGGTCATGGCTGCGCCCCGACACCCGCCAACACCCGCTGACGCGCCCTGACGGGCTTGTCTGCTCC
CGGCATCCGCTTACAGACAAGCTGTGACCGTCTCCGGGAGCTGCATGTGTCAGAGGTTTTCACCGTCATC
ACCGAAACGCGCGAGGCAGCTGCGGTAAAGCTCATCAGCGTGGTCGTGAAGCGATTCACAGATGTCTGCC
TGTTCATCCGCGTCCAGCTCGTTGAGTTTCTCCAGAAGCGTTAATGTCTGGCTTCTGATAAAGCGGGCCA
TGTTAAGGGCGGTTTTTTCCTGTTTGGTCACTGATGCCTCCGTGTAAGGGGGATTTCTGTTCATGGGGGT
AATGATACCGATGAAACGAGAGAGGATGCTCACGATACGGGTTACTGATGATGAACATGCCCGGTTACTG
GAACGTTGTGAGGGTAAACAACTGGCGGTATGGATGCGGCGGGACCAGAGAAAAATCACTCAGGGTCAAT
GCCAGCGCTTCGTTAATACAGATGTAGGTGTTCCACAGGGTAGCCAGCAGCATCCTGCGATGCAGATCCG
GAACATAATGGTGCAGGGCGCTGACTTCCGCGTTTCCAGACTTTACGAAACACGGAAACCGAAGACCATT
CATGTTGTTGCTCAGGTCGCAGACGTTTTGCAGCAGCAGTCGCTTCACGTTCGCTCGCGTATCGGTGATT
CATTCTGCTAACCAGTAAGGCAACCCCGCCAGCCTAGCCGGGTCCTCAACGACAGGAGCACGATCATGCT
AGTCATGCCCCGCGCCCACCGGAAGGAGCTGACTGGGTTGAAGGCTCTCAAGGGCATCGGTCGAGATCCC
GGTGCCTAATGAGTGAGCTAACTTACATTAATTGCGTTGCGCTCACTGCCCGCTTTCCAGTCGGGAAACC
TGTCGTGCCAGCTGCATTAATGAATCGGCCAACGCGCGGGGAGAGGCGGTTTGCGTATTGGGCGCCAGGG
TGGTTTTTCTTTTCACCAGTGAGACGGGCAACAGCTGATTGCCCTTCACCGCCTGGCCCTGAGAGAGTTG
CAGCAAGCGGTCCACGCTGGTTTGCCCCAGCAGGCGAAAATCCTGTTTGATGGTGGTTAACGGCGGGATA
TAACATGAGCTGTCTTCGGTATCGTCGTATCCCACTACCGAGATGTCCGCACCAACGCGCAGCCCGGACT
CGGTAATGGCGCGCATTGCGCCCAGCGCCATCTGATCGTTGGCAACCAGCATCGCAGTGGGAACGATGCC
CTCATTCAGCATTTGCATGGTTTGTTGAAAACCGGACATGGCACTCCAGTCGCCTTCCCGTTCCGCTATC
GGCTGAATTTGATTGCGAGTGAGATATTTATGCCAGCCAGCCAGACGCAGACGCGCCGAGACAGAACTTA
ATGGGCCCGCTAACAGCGCGATTTGCTGGTGACCCAATGCGACCAGATGCTCCACGCCCAGTCGCGTACC
GTCTTCATGGGAGAAAATAATACTGTTGATGGGTGTCTGGTCAGAGACATCAAGAAATAACGCCGGAACA
TTAGTGCAGGCAGCTTCCACAGCAATGGCATCCTGGTCATCCAGCGGATAGTTAATGATCAGCCCACTGA
CGCGTTGCGCGAGAAGATTGTGCACCGCCGCTTTACAGGCTTCGACGCCGCTTCGTTCTACCATCGACAC
CACCACGCTGGCACCCAGTTGATCGGCGCGAGATTTAATCGCCGCGACAATTTGCGACGGCGCGTGCAGG
GCCAGACTGGAGGTGGCAACGCCAATCAGCAACGACTGTTTGCCCGCCAGTTGTTGTGCCACGCGGTTGG
GAATGTAATTCAGCTCCGCCATCGCCGCTTCCACTTTTTCCCGCGTTTTCGCAGAAACGTGGCTGGCCTG
GTTCACCACGCGGGAAACGGTCTGATAAGAGACACCGGCATACTCTGCGACATCGTATAACGTTACTGGT
TTCACATTCACCACCCTGAATTGACTCTCTTCCGGGCGCTATCATGCCATACCGCGAAAGGTTTTGCGCC
ATTCGATGGTGTCCGGGATCTCGACGCTCTCCCTTATGCGACTCCTGCATTAGGAAGCAGCCCAGTAGTA
GGTTGAGGCCGTTGAGCACCGCCGCCGCAAGGAATGGTGCATGCAAGGAGATGGCGCCCAACAGTCCCCC
GGCCACGGGGCCTGCCACCATACCCACGCCGAAACAAGCGCTCATGAGCCCGAAGTGGCGAGCCCGATCT
TCCCCATCGGTGATGTCGGCGATATAGGCGCCAGCAACCGCACCTGTGGCGCCGGTGATGCCGGCCACGA
TGCGTCCGGCGTAGAGGATCGAGATCGATCTCGATCCCGCGAAATTAATACGACTCACTATA
